Addgene plasmid #61812: px330-USP13
Purpose: to make USP13 Knockout cell line
Depositing lab: Yihong Ye. Depositing organization: National Institute of Diabetes & Digestive & Kidney Diseases (NIDDK). Publication: USP13 antagonizes gp78 to maintain functionality of a chaperone in ER-associated degradation. Liu Y, Soetandyo N, Lee JG, Liu L, Xu Y, Clemons WM Jr, Ye Y. Elife. 2014;3:e01369. doi: 10.7554/eLife.01369. Epub 2014 Jan 14. PubMed 24424410.
Backbone
  Vector backbone: pX330-U6-Chimeric_BB-CBh-hSpCas9
  Backbone manufacturer: Addgene
  Backbone size w/o insert (bp): 8506
  Total vector size (bp): 8526
  Vector type: CRISPR
Growth in bacteria
  Bacterial resistance: Ampicillin, 100 μg/mL
  Growth temperature: 37°C
  Growth strain: Top10
  Copy number: High Copy
Gene/Insert
  Gene/Insert name: USP13 (alt name: ubiquitin carboxyl-terminal hydrolase 13)
  Species: H. sapiens (human)
  Insert size (bp): 20
  GenBank ID: NM_003940.2
  Entrez Gene: USP13 (a.k.a. ISOT3, IsoT-3)
  Promoter: U6
  Cloning method: Restriction Enzyme; 5′ cloning site BbsI (destroyed during cloning); 3′ cloning site BbsI (destroyed during cloning)
  Sequencing primers: 5′ CAAGGCTGTTAGAGAGATAATTGGA; 3′ aggcgggccatttaccgtaa
Terms and licenses: Academic/Nonprofit Terms; Industry Terms: Not Available to Industry
Depositor comments: Because there is no selective marker in the vector, Western Blot should be used to screen the knockout clones.
How to cite: px330-USP13 was a gift from Yihong Ye (Addgene plasmid # 61812 ; http://n2t.net/addgene:61812 ; RRID:Addgene_61812)
