[The description below was written by a language model from this plasmid's Addgene catalogue record.]
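Description:
px330-USP13 is a CRISPR/Cas9 plasmid built on the pX330-U6-Chimeric_BB-CBh-hSpCas9 backbone and intended for generating USP13 knockout cell lines. It is a high-copy plasmid propagated in E. coli under ampicillin selection, with a total size of about 8.5 kb. The insert is only 20 bp: a guide (spacer) sequence directed against human USP13, which encodes ubiquitin carboxyl-terminal hydrolase 13, also known as ISOT3. It was cloned between the two BbsI sites of the backbone, both of which were destroyed in the process.

As the backbone name indicates, the plasmid carries two expression units so that one transfection delivers both components of the nuclease. The U6 promoter, an RNA polymerase III promoter, drives the USP13 spacer fused to the chimeric single-guide RNA scaffold, while the CBh promoter drives human codon-optimised Streptococcus pyogenes Cas9. In transfected human cells the guide directs Cas9 to cut the USP13 locus, and error-prone repair of the break can introduce frameshifting insertions or deletions that abolish protein expression. The depositor notes that the vector has no selectable marker for mammalian cells, so edited cells cannot be enriched by drug selection and candidate knockout clones should instead be identified by Western blot for loss of the USP13 protein. No feature table accompanies the record, so the details of other backbone elements, such as the replication origin, tags or localisation signals on Cas9, and polyadenylation signals, are not stated. The associated work concerns the role of USP13 in ER-associated degradation.
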