>Addgene plasmid #61812 | px330-USP13 | depositor partial sequence | sequence record 101101 | 20nt oligo from USP13 genomic sequence
GCCGCCCGGCATGCCGAACA
