>Addgene plasmid #61812 | px330-USP13 | addgene partial sequence | sequence record 103764 | pBR322ori-F 5'-GGGAAACGCCTGGTATCTTT-3'
GAGCGTCGATTTTTGTGATGCTCGTCAGGGGGGCGGAGCCTATGGAAAAACGCCAGCAACGCGGCCTTTT
TACGGTTCCTGGCCTTTTGCTGGCCTTTTGCTCACATGTGAGGGCCTATTTCCCATGATTCCTTCATATT
TGCATATACGATACAAGGCTGTTAGAGAGATAATTGGAATTAATTTGACTGTAAACACAAAGATATTAGT
ACAAAATACGTGACGTAGAAAGTAATAATTTCTTGGGTAGTTTGCAGTTTTAAAATTATGTTTTAAAATG
GACTATCATATGCTTACCGTAACTTGAAAGTATTTCGATTTCTTGGCTTTATATATCTTGTGGAAAGGAC
GAAACACCGCCGCCCGGCATGCCGAACAGTTTTAGAGCTAGAAATAGCAAGTTAAAATAAGGCTAGTCCG
TTATCAACTTGAAAAAGTGGCACCGAGTCGGTGCTTTTTTGTTTTAGAGCTAGAAATAGCAAGTTAAAAT
AAGGCTAGTCCGTTTTTAGCGCGTGCGCCAATTCTGCAGACAAATGGCTCTAGAGGTACCCGTTACATAA
CTTACGGTAAATGGCCCGCCTGGCTGACCGCCCAACGACCCCCGCCCATTGACGTCAATAGTAACGCCAA
TAGGGACTTTCCATTGACGTCAATGGGTGGAGTATTTACGGTAAACTGCCCACTTGGCAGTACATCAAGT
GTATCATATGCCAAGTACGCCC
