>Addgene plasmid #61812 | px330-USP13 | addgene partial sequence | sequence record 103878 | BGH-rev 5'-TAGAAGGCACAGTCGAGG-3'
TTTTGCCTGGCCGGCCTTTTTCGTGGCCGCCGGCCTTTTGTCGCCTCCCAGCTGAGACAGGTCGATCCGT
GTCTCGTACAGGCCGGTGATGCTCTGGTGGATCAGGGTGGCGTCCAGCACCTCTTTGGTGCTGGTGTACC
TCTTCCGGTCGATGGTGGTGTCAAAGTACTTGAAGGCGGCAGGGGCTCCCAGATTGGTCAGGGTAAACAG
GTGGATGATATTCTCGGCCTGCTCTCTGATGGGCTTATCCCGGTGCTTGTTGTAGGCGGACAGCACTTTG
TCCAGATTAGCGTCGGCCAGGATCACTCTCTTGGAGAACTCGCTGATCTGCTCGATGATCTCGTCCAGGT
AGTGCTTGTGCTGTTCCACAAACAGCTGTTTCTGCTCATTATCCTCGGGGGAGCCCTTCAGCTTCTCATA
GTGGCTGGCCAGGTACAGGAAGTTCACATATTTGGAGGGCAGGGCCAGTTCGTTTCCCTTCTGCAGTTCG
CCGGCAGAGGCCAGCATTCTCTTCCGGCCGTTTTCCAGCTCGAACAGGGAGTACTTAGGCAGCTTGATGA
TCAGGTCCTTTTTCACTTCTTTGTAGCCCTTGGCTTCCAGAAAGTCGATGGGATTCTTCTCGAAGCTGCT
TCTTTCCATGATGGTGATCCCCAGCAGCTCTTTCACACTCTTCAGTTTCTTGGACTTGCCCTTTTCCACT
TTGGCCACCACCAGCACAGAATAGGCCACGGTGGGGCTGTCGAAGCCGCCGTACTTCTTAGGGTCCCAGT
CCTTCTTTCTGGCGATCAGCTTATCGCTGTTCCTCTTGG
